>Addgene plasmid #177229 | bU6-sgNeo1-mU6-sgLkb1_2nd-hU6-sgNT | addgene full sequence | sequence record 351963 | Addgene NGS Result
TAGAGTGGAGGTTTGACAGCCGCCTAGCATTTCATCACATGGCCCGAGAGCTGCATCCGGACTGTACTGG
GTCTCTCTGGTTAGACCAGATCTGAGCCTGGGAGCTCTCTGGCTAACTAGGGAACCCACTGCTTAAGCCT
CAATAAAGCTTGCCTTGAGTGCTTCAAGTAGTGTGTGCCCGTCTGTTGTGTGACTCTGGTAACTAGAGAT
CCCTCAGACCCTTTTAGTCAGTGTGGAAAATCTCTAGCAGCATGTGAGCAAAAGGCCAGCAAAAGGCCAG
GAACCGTAAAAAGGCCGCGTTGCTGGCGTTTTTCCATAGGCTCCGCCCCCCTGACGAGCATCACAAAAAT
CGACGCTCAAGTCAGAGGTGGCGAAACCCGACAGGACTATAAAGATACCAGGCGTTTCCCCCTGGAAGCT
CCCTCGTGCGCTCTCCTGTTCCGACCCTGCCGCTTACCGGATACCTGTCCGCCTTTCTCCCTTCGGGAAG
CGTGGCGCTTTCTCATAGCTCACGCTGTAGGTATCTCAGTTCGGTGTAGGTCGTTCGCTCCAAGCTGGGC
TGTGTGCACGAACCCCCCGTTCAGCCCGACCGCTGCGCCTTATCCGGTAACTATCGTCTTGAGTCCAACC
CGGTAAGACACGACTTATCGCCACTGGCAGCAGCCACTGGTAACAGGATTAGCAGAGCGAGGTATGTAGG
CGGTGCTACAGAGTTCTTGAAGTGGTGGCCTAACTACGGCTACACTAGAAGAACAGTATTTGGTATCTGC
GCTCTGCTGAAGCCAGTTACCTTCGGAAAAAGAGTTGGTAGCTCTTGATCCGGCAAACAAACCACCGCTG
GTAGCGGTGGTTTTTTTGTTTGCAAGCAGCAGATTACGCGCAGAAAAAAAGGATCTCAAGAAGATCCTTT
GATCTTTTCTACGGGGTCTGACGCTCAGTGGAACGAAAACTCACGTTAAGGGATTTTGGTCATGAGATTA
TCAAAAAGGATCTTCACCTAGATCCTTTTAAATTAAAAATGAAGTTTTAAATCAATCTAAAGTATATATG
AGTAAACTTGGTCTGACAGTTACCAATGCTTAATCAGTGAGGCACCTATCTCAGCGATCTGTCTATTTCG
TTCATCCATAGTTGCCTGACTCCCCGTCGTGTAGATAACTACGATACGGGAGGGCTTACCATCTGGCCCC
AGTGCTGCAATGATACCGCGAGACCCACGCTCACCGGCTCCAGATTTATCAGCAATAAACCAGCCAGCCG
GAAGGGCCGAGCGCAGAAGTGGTCCTGCAACTTTATCCGCCTCCATCCAGTCTATTAATTGTTGCCGGGA
AGCTAGAGTAAGTAGTTCGCCAGTTAATAGTTTGCGCAACGTTGTTGCCATTGCTACAGGCATCGTGGTG
TCACGCTCGTCGTTTGGTATGGCTTCATTCAGCTCCGGTTCCCAACGATCAAGGCGAGTTACATGATCCC
CCATGTTGTGCAAAAAAGCGGTTAGCTCCTTCGGTCCTCCGATCGTTGTCAGAAGTAAGTTGGCCGCAGT
GTTATCACTCATGGTTATGGCAGCACTGCATAATTCTCTTACTGTCATGCCATCCGTAAGATGCTTTTCT
GTGACTGGTGAGTACTCAACCAAGTCATTCTGAGAATAGTGTATGCGGCGACCGAGTTGCTCTTGCCCGG
CGTCAATACGGGATAATACCGCGCCACATAGCAGAACTTTAAAAGTGCTCATCATTGGAAAACGTTCTTC
GGGGCGAAAACTCTCAAGGATCTTACCGCTGTTGAGATCCAGTTCGATGTAACCCACTCGTGCACCCAAC
TGATCTTCAGCATCTTTTACTTTCACCAGCGTTTCTGGGTGAGCAAAAACAGGAAGGCAAAATGCCGCAA
AAAAGGGAATAAGGGCGACACGGAAATGTTGAATACTCATACTCTTCCTTTTTCAATATTATTGAAGCAT
TTATCAGGGTTATTGTCTCATGAGCGGATACATATTTGAATGTATTTAGAAAAATAAACAAATAGGGGTT
CCGCGCACATTTCCCCGAAAAGTGCCACCTGACGTCGACGGATCGGGAGATCTCCCGATCCCCTATGGTG
CACTCTCAGTACAATCTGCTCTGATGCCGCATAGTTAAGCCAGTATCTGCTCCCTGCTTGTGTGTTGGAG
GTCGCTGAGTAGTGCGCGAGCAAAATTTAAGCTACAACAAGGCAAGGCTTGACCGACAATTGCATGAAGA
ATCTGCTTAGGGTTAGGCGTTTTGCGCTGCTTCGCGATGTACGGGCCAGATATACGCGTTGACATTGATT
ATTGACTAGTTATTAATAGTAATCAATTACGGGGTCATTAGTTCATAGCCCATATATGGAGTTCCGCGTT
ACATAACTTACGGTAAATGGCCCGCCTGGCTGACCGCCCAACGACCCCCGCCCATTGACGTCAATAATGA
CGTATGTTCCCATAGTAACGCCAATAGGGACTTTCCATTGACGTCAATGGGTGGAGTATTTACGGTAAAC
TGCCCACTTGGCAGTACATCAAGTGTATCATATGCCAAGTACGCCCCCTATTGACGTCAATGACGGTAAA
TGGCCCGCCTGGCATTATGCCCAGTACATGACCTTATGGGACTTTCCTACTTGGCAGTACATCTACGTAT
TAGTCATCGCTATTACCATGGTGATGCGGTTTTGGCAGTACATCAATGGGCGTGGATAGCGGTTTGACTC
ACGGGGATTTCCAAGTCTCCACCCCATTGACGTCAATGGGAGTTTGTTTTGGCACCAAAATCAACGGGAC
TTTCCAAAATGTCGTAACAACTCCGCCCCATTGACGCAAATGGGCGGTAGGCGTGTACGGTGGGAGGTCT
ATATAAGCAGCGCGTTTTGCCTGTACTGGGTCTCTCTGGTTAGACCAGATCTGAGCCTGGGAGCTCTCTG
GCTAACTAGGGAACCCACTGCTTAAGCCTCAATAAAGCTTGCCTTGAGTGCTTCAAGTAGTGTGTGCCCG
TCTGTTGTGTGACTCTGGTAACTAGAGATCCCTCAGACCCTTTTAGTCAGTGTGGAAAATCTCTAGCAGT
GGCGCCCGAACAGGGACTTGAAAGCGAAAGGGAAACCAGAGGAGCTCTCTCGACGCAGGACTCGGCTTGC
TGAAGCGCGCACGGCAAGAGGCGAGGGGCGGCGACTGGTGAGTACGCCAAAAATTTTGACTAGCGGAGGC
TAGAAGGAGAGAGATGGGTGCGAGAGCGTCAGTATTAAGCGGGGGAGAATTAGATCGCGATGGGAAAAAA
TTCGGTTAAGGCCAGGGGGAAAGAAAAAATATAAATTAAAACATATAGTATGGGCAAGCAGGGAGCTAGA
ACGATTCGCAGTTAATCCTGGCCTGTTAGAAACATCAGAAGGCTGTAGACAAATACTGGGACAGCTACAA
CCATCCCTTCAGACAGGATCAGAAGAACTTAGATCATTATATAATACAGTAGCAACCCTCTATTGTGTGC
ATCAAAGGATAGAGATAAAAGACACCAAGGAAGCTTTAGACAAGATAGAGGAAGAGCAAAACAAAAGTAA
GACCACCGCACAGCAAGCGGCCGGCCGCTGATCTTCAGACCTGGAGGAGGAGATATGAGGGACAATTGGA
GAAGTGAATTATATAAATATAAAGTAGTAAAAATTGAACCATTAGGAGTAGCACCCACCAAGGCAAAGAG
AAGAGTGGTGCAGAGAGAAAAAAGAGCAGTGGGAATAGGAGCTTTGTTCCTTGGGTTCTTGGGAGCAGCA
GGAAGCACTATGGGCGCAGCGTCAATGACGCTGACGGTACAGGCCAGACAATTATTGTCTGGTATAGTGC
AGCAGCAGAACAATTTGCTGAGGGCTATTGAGGCGCAACAGCATCTGTTGCAACTCACAGTCTGGGGCAT
CAAGCAGCTCCAGGCAAGAATCCTGGCTGTGGAAAGATACCTAAAGGATCAACAGCTCCTGGGGATTTGG
GGTTGCTCTGGAAAACTCATTTGCACCACTGCTGTGCCTTGGAATGCTAGTTGGAGTAATAAATCTCTGG
AACAGATTTGGAATCACACGACCTGGATGGAGTGGGACAGAGAAATTAACAATTACACAAGCTTAATACA
CTCCTTAATTGAAGAATCGCAAAACCAGCAAGAAAAGAATGAACAAGAATTATTGGAATTAGATAAATGG
GCAAGTTTGTGGAATTGGTTTAACATAACAAATTGGCTGTGGTATATAAAATTATTCATAATGATAGTAG
GAGGCTTGGTAGGTTTAAGAATAGTTTTTGCTGTACTTTCTATAGTGAATAGAGTTAGGCAGGGATATTC
ACCATTATCGTTTCAGACCCACCTCCCAACCCCGAGGGGACCCGACAGGCCCGAAGGAATAGAAGAAGAA
GGTGGAGAGAGAGACAGAGACAGATCCATTCGATTAGTGAACGGATCGGCACTGCGTGCGCCAATTCTGC
AGACAAATGGCAGTATTCATCCACAATTTTAAAAGAAAAGGGGGGATTGGGGGGTACAGTGCAGGGGAAA
GAATAGTAGACATAATAGCAACAGACATACAAACTAAAGAATTACAAAAACAAATTACAAAAATTCAAAA
TTTTCGGGTTTATTACAGGGACAGCAGAGATCCAGTTTGGTTAGTACCGGGCCCGCTCTAGCCCTGCAGG
AACTGTTTAAACTGTCGTGACCGAGCTTGTCTGCCCGCGCAGTCCACTAGACAGACGCGCAGAGGTCGGG
CGGGCCTAGGGCCAATTTCCCATGGTTCCCTTCATTTGCATATATGATGTAATAAGGTTATGGAGACTAT
TAAACTTAGCCCTAATCAAACTATATGATGATAATGTGTGTGGTACAAAAGGTCATAACTTATTATATAC
TTTGAAACTTAAAAAAGGGTTACAGTTTAGTCACCATAACTGTAAAATTTTTTCTATTCTTAGCTTTATA
TAGTTCTTGAGAGGCCATGTTTATGGTCATGGCTGATGCAATGCGGGTTTAAGAGCTAAGCTGGAAACAG
CATAGCAAGTTTAAATAAGGCTAGTCCGTTATCAACTTGAAAAAGTGGCACCGAGTCGGTGCTTTTTTTC
CAGTCTGACTATCACGATTGATCCGACGCGCCATCTCTAGGCCCGCGCCGGCCCCCTCGCACGGACTTGT
GGGAGAAGCTCGGCTACTCCCCTGCCCCGGTTAATTTGCATATAATATTTCCTAGTAACTATAGAGGCTT
AATGTGCGATAAAAGACAGATAATCTGTTCTTTTTAATACTAGCTACATTTTACATGATAGGCTTGGATT
TCTATAAGAGATACAAATACTAAATTATTATTTTAAAAAACAGCACAAAAGGAAACTCACCCTAACTGTA
AAGTAATTGTGTGTTTTGAGACTATAAGTATCCCTTGGAGAACCACCTTGTTGGAAGCTGCGCAGGATCC
CCAAGTTTGAGAGCTAAGCAGAAAGCTGCATAGCAAGTTCAAATAAGGCTAGTCCGTACACAACTTGAAA
AAGTGGCAGCCGAGTCGGCTGCTTTTTTTGCTCGAATCTACACTCAGCTATGGCGCGCCCCAAGGTCGGG
CAGGAAGAGGGCCTATTTCCCATGATTCCTTCATATTTGCATATACGATACAAGGCTGTTAGAGAGATAA
TTGGAATTAATTTGACTGTAAACACAAAGATATTAGTACAAAATACGTGACGTAGAAAGTAATAATTTCT
TGGGTAGTTTGCAGTTTTAAAATTATGTTTTAAAATGGACTATCATATGCTTACCGTAACTTGAAAGTAT
TTCGATTTCTTGGCTTTATATATCTTGTGGAAAGCCAGAAACATGGCGAGGTATTCGGCTCCGCGGTTTC
AGAGCTAAGCACAAGAGTGCATAGCAAGTTGAAATAAGGCTAGTCCGTTTACAACTTGAAAAAGTGGCAC
CCGAGTCGGGTGCTTTTTTTGTTTGGCGCGCCTATGGCTTAATTAACATGGCGGCCGCATTCTACCGGGT
AGGGGAGGCGCTTTTCCCAAGGCAGTCTGGAGCATGCGCTTTAGCAGCCCCGCTGGGCACTTGGCGCTAC
ACAAGTGGCCTCTGGCCTCGCACACATTCCACATCCACCGGTAGGCGCCAACCGGCTCCGTTCTTTGGTG
GCCCCTTCGCGCCACCTTCTACTCCTCCCCTAGTCAGGAAGTTCCCCCCCGCCCCGCAGCTCGCGTCGTG
CAGGACGTGACAAATGGAAGTAGCACGTCTCACTAGTCTCGTGCAGATGGACAGCACCGCTGAGCAATGG
AAGCGGGTAGGCCTTTGGGGCAGCGGCCAATAGCAGCTTTGCTCCTTCGCTTTCTGGGCTCAGAGGCTGG
GAAGGGGTGGGTCCGGGGGCGGGCTCAGGGGCGGGCTCAGGGGCGGGGCGGGCGCCCGAAGGTCCTCCGG
AGGCCCGGCATTCTGCACGCTTCAAAAGCGCACGTCTGCCGCGCTGTTCTCCTCTTCCTCATCTCCGGGA
CCCGGGATGCCCAAGAAGAAGAGGAAGGTGTCCAATTTACTGACCGTACACCAAAATTTGCCTGCATTAC
CGGTCGATGCAACGAGTGATGAGGTTCGCAAGAACCTGATGGACATGTTCAGGGATCGCCAGGCGTTTTC
TGAGCATACCTGGAAAATGCTTCTGTCCGTTTGCCGGTCGTGGGCGGCATGGTGCAAGTTGAATAACCGG
AAATGGTTTCCCGCAGAACCTGAAGATGTTCGCGATTATCTTCTATATCTTCAGGCGCGCGGTCTGGCAG
TAAAAACTATCCAGCAACATTTGGGCCAGCTAAACATGCTTCATCGTCGGTCCGGGCTGCCACGACCAAG
TGACAGCAATGCTGTTTCACTGGTTATGCGGCGGATCCGAAAAGAAAACGTTGATGCCGGTGAACGTGCA
AAACAGGCTCTAGCGTTCGAACGCACTGATTTCGACCAGGTTCGTTCACTCATGGAAAATAGCGATCGCT
GCCAGGATATACGTAATCTGGCATTTCTGGGGATTGCTTATAACACCCTGTTACGTATAGCCGAAATTGC
CAGGATCAGGGTTAAAGATATCTCACGTACTGACGGTGGGAGAATGTTAATCCATATTGGCAGAACGAAA
ACGCTGGTTAGCACCGCAGGTGTAGAGAAGGCACTTAGCCTGGGGGTAACTAAACTGGTCGAGCGATGGA
TTTCCGTCTCTGGTGTAGCTGATGATCCGAATAACTACCTGTTTTGCCGGGTCAGAAAAAATGGTGTTGC
CGCGCCATCTGCCACCAGCCAGCTATCAACTCGCGCCCTGGAAGGGATTTTTGAAGCAACTCATCGATTG
ATTTACGGCGCTAAGGATGACTCTGGTCAGAGATACCTGGCCTGGTCTGGACACAGTGCCCGTGTCGGAG
CCGCGCGAGATATGGCCCGCGCTGGAGTTTCAATACCGGAGATCATGCAAGCTGGTGGCTGGACCAATGT
AAATATTGTCATGAACTATATCCGTAACCTGGATAGTGAAACAGGGGCAATGGTGCGCCTGCTGGAAGAT
GGCGATTAGCCATGTTTAAGGGTTCCGGTTCCACTAGGTACAATTCGATATCAAGCTTATCGATAATCAA
CCTCTGGATTACAAAATTTGTGAAAGATTGACTGGTATTCTTAACTATGTTGCTCCTTTTACGCTATGTG
GATACGCTGCTTTAATGCCTTTGTATCATGCTATTGCTTCCCGTATGGCTTTCATTTTCTCCTCCTTGTA
TAAATCCTGGTTGCTGTCTCTTTATGAGGAGTTGTGGCCCGTTGTCAGGCAACGTGGCGTGGTGTGCACT
GTGTTTGCTGACGCAACCCCCACTGGTTGGGGCATTGCCACCACCTGTCAGCTCCTTTCCGGGACTTTCG
CTTTCCCCCTCCCTATTGCCACGGCGGAACTCATCGCCGCCTGCCTTGCCCGCTGCTGGACAGGGGCTCG
GCTGTTGGGCACTGACAATTCCGTGGTGTTGTCGGGGAAATCATCGTCCTTTCCTTGGCTGCTCGCCTGT
GTTGCCACCTGGATTCTGCGCGGGACGTCCTTCTGCTACGTCCCTTCGGCCCTCAATCCAGCGGACCTTC
CTTCCCGCGGCCTGCTGCCGGCTCTGCGGCCTCTTCCGCGTCTTCGCCTTCGCCCTCAGACGAGTCGGAT
CTCCCTTTGGGCCGCCTCCCCGCATCGATACCGTCGACCTCGATCGAGACCTAGAAAAACATGGAGCAAT
CACAAGTAGCAATACAGCAGCTACCAATGCTGATTGTGCCTGGCTAGAAGCACAAGAGGAGGAGGAGGTG
GGTTTTCCAGTCACACCTCAGGTACCTTTAAGACCAATGACTTACAAGGCAGCTGTAGATCTTAGCCACT
TTTTAAAAGAAAAGGGGGGACTGGAAGGGCTAATTCACTCCCAACGAAGACAAGATATCCTTGATCTGTG
GATCTACCACACACAAGGCTACTTCCCTGATTGGCAGAACTACACACCAGGGCCAGGGATCAGATATCCA
CTGACCTTTGGATGGTGCTACAAGCTAGTACCAGTTGAGCAAGAGAAGGTAGAAGAAGCCAATGAAGGAG
AGAACACCCGCTTGTTACACCCTGTGAGCCTGCATGGGATGGATGACCCGGAGAGAGAAGTAT
Features (pLannotate 1.2.2; 22 found; start..end, strand, type, name):
     69..249     +  LTR            5' LTR (truncated): truncated 5' long terminal repeat (LTR) from HIV-1
    311..899     -  rep_origin     ori: high-copy-number ColE1/pMB1/pBR322/pUC origin of replication
   1070..1930    -  CDS            AmpR: β-lactamase; bla; confers resistance to ampicillin, carbenicillin, and related antibiotics
   1931..2035    -  promoter       AmpR promoter: bla
   2094..2146    -  misc_feature   bom (fragment): basis of mobility region from pBR322
   2301..2680    +  enhancer       CMV enhancer: human cytomegalovirus immediate early enhancer
   2681..2880    +  promoter       CMV promoter: human cytomegalovirus (CMV) immediate early promoter
   2898..3078    +  LTR            5' LTR (truncated): truncated 5' long terminal repeat (LTR) from HIV-1
   3125..3250    +  misc_feature   HIV-1 Ψ: packaging signal of human immunodeficiency virus type 1
   3234..3572    +  CDS            HIV-1 gag (fragment): gag protein from human immunodeficiency virus 1; gag
   3747..3980    +  misc_feature   RRE: The Rev response element (RRE) of HIV-1 allows for Rev-dependent mRNA export from the nucleus to the cytoplasm.
   4357..4457    +  CDS            Rev (fragment): human immunodeficiency virus 1 (HIV-1) Rev protein; rev; enhances nuclear export of unspliced and incompletely spliced viral mRNAs
   4507..4624    +  misc_feature   cPPT/CTS: central polypurine tract and central termination sequence of HIV-1
   5035..5102    +  misc_RNA       tracrRNA (fragment): trans-activating CRISPR RNA for the Streptococcus pyogenes CRISPR/Cas9 system
   5130..5432    +  promoter       U6 promoter: RNA polymerase III promoter for mouse U6 snRNA (Das et al., 1988)
   5607..5844    +  promoter       U6 promoter: RNA polymerase III promoter for human U6 snRNA
   6017..6509    +  promoter       PGK promoter: mouse phosphoglycerate kinase 1 promoter
   6539..7569    +  CDS            Cre (fragment): site-specific recombinase Cre is a site-specific recombinase from bacteriophage P1. Recombination occurs at loxP sequences.
   7602..7625    +  misc_feature   MCS (fragment): pBluescript multiple cloning site
   7625..8213    +  misc_feature   WPRE: woodchuck hepatitis virus posttranscriptional regulatory element
   8214..8233    +  misc_feature   MCS (fragment): pBluescript multiple cloning site
   8235..62      +  CDS            nef (fragment) (across the origin): NEF_HV1LA - Experimental evidence at protein level: Swiss-Prot protein existence level 1. Extracellular Nef protein targets CD4(+) T-lymphocytes for apoptosis by interacting with CXCR4 surface receptors. From Human immunodeficiency virus type 1 group M subtype B (isolate Lai) (HIV-1).
