[The description below was written by a language model from this plasmid's Addgene catalogue record and pLannotate feature annotations shown in this document.]
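Description:
bU6-sgNeo1-mU6-sgLkb1_2nd-hU6-sgNT is a lentiviral transfer plasmid of about 8.7 kb built on the pLL3.3 backbone. It delivers three CRISPR guide RNAs together with Cre recombinase. It is propagated in bacteria as a high-copy plasmid through a ColE1/pUC-type origin and is selected with ampicillin via the β-lactamase gene. The viral portion has a CMV enhancer/promoter fused to a truncated HIV-1 5' LTR, which drives genomic RNA production in packaging cells. This is followed by the Ψ packaging signal with a gag fragment, the RRE for Rev-dependent nuclear export, and the cPPT/CTS element. A WPRE lies downstream of the payload to boost transcript expression. A second truncated LTR, preceded by a nef fragment spanning the sequence origin, serves as the 3' LTR.

The payload is a tandem array of three RNA polymerase III cassettes. According to the catalogue entry, a bovine U6 promoter expresses a guide against the neomycin resistance gene (sgNeo1), a mouse U6 promoter expresses a guide against mouse Lkb1, and a human U6 promoter expresses a non-targeting guide. Using three different U6 promoters reduces the sequence repetition that promotes recombination in lentiviral vectors. The automated annotation detects the mouse and human U6 promoters and one S. pyogenes guide scaffold fragment. It does not label the bovine U6 promoter or the other scaffolds, which presumably occupy the unannotated gaps. Downstream, a mouse PGK promoter drives Cre.

No Cas9 is encoded, so editing depends on Cas9 supplied by the target cells or animal. In that setting, Cre can recombine loxP-flanked alleles while the guides direct Lkb1 disruption, and the Neo and non-targeting guides plausibly act as controls, though the record does not say so.
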