Addgene plasmid #177229: bU6-sgNeo1-mU6-sgLkb1_2nd-hU6-sgNT
Purpose: Expresses Neomycin (bU6), Lkb1 (mU6) and non-targeting(hU6) gRNAs and Cre-recombinase
Depositing lab: Monte Winslow. Depositing organization: Stanford University.
Backbone
  Vector backbone: pLL3.3
  Vector type: Lentiviral
Growth in bacteria
  Bacterial resistance: Ampicillin, 100 μg/mL
  Growth temperature: 37°C
  Growth strain: NEB Stable
  Copy number: High Copy
Gene/Insert
  Gene/Insert name: sgNeo1/sgLkb1_2nd/sgNT1
  gRNA/shRNA sequence: TCATGGCTGATGCAATGCGG/AAGCTGCGCAGGATCCCCAA/GCGAGGTATTCGGCTCCGCG
  Species: M. musculus (mouse)
  Promoter: bU6/mU6/hU6
  Cloning method: Gibson Cloning
Terms and licenses: Academic/Nonprofit Terms; Industry Terms: Not Available to Industry
How to cite: bU6-sgNeo1-mU6-sgLkb1_2nd-hU6-sgNT was a gift from Monte Winslow (Addgene plasmid # 177229 ; http://n2t.net/addgene:177229 ; RRID:Addgene_177229)
